>Addgene plasmid #71651 | pAAV-hSynI-EGFP-WPRE-hGH poly(A) (Alex_02) | depositor full sequence | sequence record 137175 | pAAV-hSynI-EGFP-WPRE-hGH poly(A) (Alex_02) sequence 5288 bps
CCTGCAGGCAGCTGCGCGCTCGCTCGCTCACTGAGGCCGCCCGGGCAAAGCCCGGGCGTCGGGCGACCTT
TGGTCGCCCGGCCTCAGTGAGCGAGCGAGCGCGCAGAGAGGGAGTGGCCAACTCCATCACTAGGGGTTCC
TGCGGCCGCACGCGTGTGTCTAGACTGCAGAGGGCCCTGCGTATGAGTGCAAGTGGGTTTTAGGACCAGG
ATGAGGCGGGGTGGGGGTGCCTACCTGACGACCGACCCCGACCCACTGGACAAGCACCCAACCCCCATTC
CCCAAATTGCGCATCCCCTATCAGAGAGGGGGAGGGGAAACAGGATGCGGCGAGGCGCGTGCGCACTGCC
AGCTTCAGCACCGCGGACAGTGCCTTCGCCCCCGCCTGGCGGCGCGCGCCACCGCCGCCTCAGCACTGAA
GGCGCGCTGACGTCACTCGCCGGTCCCCCGCAAACTCCCCTTCCCGGCCACCTTGGTCGCGTCCGCGCCG
CCGCCGGCCCAGCCGGACCGCACCACGCGAGGCGCGAGATAGGGGGGCACGGGCGCGACCATCTGCGCTG
CGGCGCCGGCGACTCAGCGCTGCCTCAGTCTGCGGTGGGCAGCGGAGGAGTCGTGTCGTGCCTGAGAGCG
CAGTCGAGAAGGTACCGGATCCTCTAGAGTCGACGCCACCATGGTGAGCAAGGGCGAGGAGCTGTTCACC
GGGGTGGTGCCCATCCTGGTCGAGCTGGACGGCGACGTAAACGGCCACAAGTTCAGCGTGTCCGGCGAGG
GCGAGGGCGATGCCACCTACGGCAAGCTGACCCTGAAGTTCATCTGCACCACCGGCAAGCTGCCCGTGCC
CTGGCCCACCCTCGTGACCACCCTGACCTACGGCGTGCAGTGCTTCAGCCGCTACCCCGACCACATGAAG
CAGCACGACTTCTTCAAGTCCGCCATGCCCGAAGGCTACGTCCAGGAGCGCACCATCTTCTTCAAGGACG
ACGGCAACTACAAGACCCGCGCCGAGGTGAAGTTCGAGGGCGACACCCTGGTGAACCGCATCGAGCTGAA
GGGCATCGACTTCAAGGAGGACGGCAACATCCTGGGGCACAAGCTGGAGTACAACTACAACAGCCACAAC
GTCTATATCATGGCCGACAAGCAGAAGAACGGCATCAAGGTGAACTTCAAGATCCGCCACAACATCGAGG
ACGGCAGCGTGCAGCTCGCCGACCACTACCAGCAGAACACCCCCATCGGCGACGGCCCCGTGCTGCTGCC
CGACAACCACTACCTGAGCACCCAGTCCGCCCTGAGCAAAGACCCCAACGAGAAGCGCGATCACATGGTC
CTGCTGGAGTTCGTGACCGCCGCCGGGATCACTCTCGGCATGGACGAGCTGTACAAGTAAGAATTCTGCA
GCAAGCTTATCGATAATCAACCTCTGGATTACAAAATTTGTGAAAGATTGACTGGTATTCTTAACTATGT
TGCTCCTTTTACGCTATGTGGATACGCTGCTTTAATGCCTTTGTATCATGCTATTGCTTCCCGTATGGCT
TTCATTTTCTCCTCCTTGTATAAATCCTGGTTGCTGTCTCTTTATGAGGAGTTGTGGCCCGTTGTCAGGC
AACGTGGCGTGGTGTGCACTGTGTTTGCTGACGCAACCCCCACTGGTTGGGGCATTGCCACCACCTGTCA
GCTCCTTTCCGGGACTTTCGCTTTCCCCCTCCCTATTGCCACGGCGGAACTCATCGCCGCCTGCCTTGCC
CGCTGCTGGACAGGGGCTCGGCTGTTGGGCACTGACAATTCCGTGGTGTTGTCGGGGAAATCATCGTCCT
TTCCTTGGCTGCTCGCCTATGTTGCCACCTGGATTCTGCGCGGGACGTCCTTCTGCTACGTCCCTTCGGC
CCTCAATCCAGCGGACCTTCCTTCCCGCGGCCTGCTGCCGGCTCTGCGGCCTCTTCCGCGTCTTCGCCTT
CGCCCTCAGACGAGTCGGATCTCCCTTTGGGCCGCCTCCCCGCATCGATACCGAGCGCTGCTCGAGAGAT
CTACGGGTGGCATCCCTGTGACCCCTCCCCAGTGCCTCTCCTGGCCCTGGAAGTTGCCACTCCAGTGCCC
ACCAGCCTTGTCCTAATAAAATTAAGTTGCATCATTTTGTCTGACTAGGTGTCCTTCTATAATATTATGG
GGTGGAGGGGGGTGGTATGGAGCAAGGGGCAAGTTGGGAAGACAACCTGTAGGGCCTGCGGGGTCTATTG
GGAACCAAGCTGGAGTGCAGTGGCACAATCTTGGCTCACTGCAATCTCCGCCTCCTGGGTTCAAGCGATT
CTCCTGCCTCAGCCTCCCGAGTTGTTGGGATTCCAGGCATGCATGACCAGGCTCAGCTAATTTTTGTTTT
TTTGGTAGAGACGGGGTTTCACCATATTGGCCAGGCTGGTCTCCAACTCCTAATCTCAGGTGATCTACCC
ACCTTGGCCTCCCAAATTGCTGGGATTACAGGCGTGAACCACTGCTCCCTTCCCTGTCCTTCTGATTTTG
TAGGTAACCACGTGCGGACCGAGCGGCCGCAGGAACCCCTAGTGATGGAGTTGGCCACTCCCTCTCTGCG
CGCTCGCTCGCTCACTGAGGCCGGGCGACCAAAGGTCGCCCGACGCCCGGGCTTTGCCCGGGCGGCCTCA
GTGAGCGAGCGAGCGCGCAGCTGCCTGCAGGGGCGCCTGATGCGGTATTTTCTCCTTACGCATCTGTGCG
GTATTTCACACCGCATA
[142 nt withheld, positions 2748-2889]
C
[141 nt withheld, positions 2891-3031]
CCTTTGACGTTGGAGTCCACGTTCTTT
[37 nt withheld, positions 3059-3095]
ACCCTATCTCGGGCTATTCTTTTGATTTATAAGGGATTTTGCCGATTTCGGCCTATTGGTTAAAAAATGA
GCTGATTTAACAAAAATTTAACGCGAATTTTAACAAAATATTAACGTTTACAATTTTATGGTGCACTCTC
AGTACAATCTGCTCTGATGCCGCATAGTTAAGCCAGCCCCGACACCCGCCAACACCCGCTGACGCGCCCT
GACGGGCTTGTCTGCTCCCGGCATCCGCTTACAGACAAGCTGTGACCGTCTCCGGGAGCTGCATGTGTCA
GAGGTTTTCACCGTCATCACCGAAACGCGCGAGACGAAAGGGCCTCGTGATACGCCTATTTTTATAGGTT
AATGTCATGATAATAATGGTTTCTTAGACGTCAGGTGGCACTTTTCGGGGAAATGTGCGCGGAACCCCTA
TTTGTTTATTTTTCTAAATACATTCAAATATGTATCCGCTCATGAGACAATAACCCTGATAAATGCTTCA
ATAATATTGAAAAAGGAAGAGTATGAGTATTCAACATTTCCGTGTCGCCCTTATTCCCTTTTTTGCGGCA
TTTTGCCTTCCTGTTTTTGCTCACCCAGAAACGCTGGTGAAAGTAAAAGATGCTGAAGATCAGTTGGGTG
CACGAGTGGGTTACATCGAACTGGATCTCAACAGCGGTAAGATCCTTGAGAGTTTTCGCCCCGAAGAACG
TTTTCCAATGATGAGCACTTTTAAAGTTCTGCTATGTGGCGCGGTATTATCCCGTATTGACGCCGGGCAA
GAGCAACTCGGTCGCCGCATACACTATTCTCAGAATGACTTGGTTGAGTACTCACCAGTCACAGAAAAGC
ATCTTACGGATGGCATGACAGTAAGAGAATTATGCAGTGCTGCCATAACCATGAGTGATAACACTGCGGC
CAACTTACTTCTGACAACGATCGGAGGACCGAAGGAGCTAACCGCTTTTTTGCACAACATGGGGGATCAT
GTAACTCGCCTTGATCGTTGGGAACCGGAGCTGAATGAAGCCATACCAAACGACGAGCGTGACACCACGA
TGCCTGTAGCAATGGCAACAACGTTGCGCAAACTATTAACTGGCGAACTACTTACTCTAGCTTCCCGGCA
ACAATTAATAGACTGGATGGAGGCGGATAAAGTTGCAGGACCACTTCTGCGCTCGGCCCTTCCGGCTGGC
TGGTTTATTGCTGATAAATCTGGAGCCGGTGAGCGTGGGTCTCGCGGTATCATTGCAGCACTGGGGCCAG
ATGGTAAGCCCTCCCGTATCGTAGTTATCTACACGACGGGGAGTCAGGCAACTATGGATGAACGAAATAG
ACAGATCGCTGAGATAGGTGCCTCACTGATTAAGCATTGGTAACTGTCAGACCAAGTTTACTCATATATA
CTTTAGATTGATTTAAAACTTCATTTTTAATTTAAAAGGATCTAGGTGAAGATCCTTTTTGATAATCTCA
TGACCAAAATCCCTTAACGTGAGTTTTCGTTCCACTGAGCGTCAGACCCCGTAGAAAAGATCAAAGGATC
TTCTTGAGATCCTTTTTTTCTGCGCGTAATCTGCTGCTTGCAAACAAAAAAACCACCGCTACCAGCGGTG
GTTTGTTTGCCGGATCAAGAGCTACCAACTCTTTTTCCGAAGGTAACTGGCTTCAGCAGAGCGCAGATAC
CAAATACTGTCCTTCTAGTGTAGCCGTAGTTAGGCCACCACTTCAAGAACTCTGTAGCACCGCCTACATA
CCTCGCTCTGCTAATCCTGTTACCAGTGGCTGCTGCCAGTGGCGATAAGTCGTGTCTTACCGGGTTGGAC
TCAAGACGATAGTTACCGGATAAGGCGCAGCGGTCGGGCTGAACGGGGGGTTCGTGCACACAGCCCAGCT
TGGAGCGAACGACCTACACCGAACTGAGATACCTACAGCGTGAGCTATGAGAAAGCGCCACGCTTCCCGA
AGGGAGAAAGGCGGACAGGTATCCGGTAAGCGGCAGGGTCGGAACAGGAGAGCGCACGAGGGAGCTTCCA
GGGGGAAACGCCTGGTATCTTTATAGTCCTGTCGGGTTTCGCCACCTCTGACTTGAGCGTCGATTTTTGT
GATGCTCGTCAGGGGGGCGGAGCCTATGGAAAAACGCCAGCAACGCGGCCTTTTTACGGTTCCTGGCCTT
TTGCTGGCCTTTTGCTCACATGT
Features (pLannotate 1.2.2; 14 found; start..end, strand, type, name):
      1..141     -  repeat_region  AAV2 ITR: inverted terminal repeat of adeno-associated virus serotype 2 inverted
    186..633     +  promoter       hSyn promoter: human synapsin I promoter; confers neuron-specific expression (Kügler et al., 2003)
    647..664     +  misc_feature   MCS (fragment): pUC18/19 multiple cloning site
    671..1390    +  CDS            EGFP: the original enhanced GFP (Yang et al., 1996) mammalian codon-optimized
   1415..2003    +  misc_feature   WPRE: woodchuck hepatitis virus posttranscriptional regulatory element
   2035..2511    +  polyA_signal   hGH poly(A) signal: human growth hormone polyadenylation signal
   2551..2691    +  repeat_region  AAV2 ITR: inverted terminal repeat of adeno-associated virus serotype 2 inverted
   2696..2747    -  misc_feature   bom (fragment): basis of mobility region from pBR322
   2766..3146    +  rep_origin     M13 ori (sequence partly withheld): M13 bacteriophage origin of replication; arrow indicates direction of (+) strand synthesis
   3222..3271    -  misc_feature   bom (fragment): basis of mobility region from pBR322
   3373..3408    -  CDS            rop (fragment): Rop protein, which maintains plasmids at low copy number; rop
   3503..3607    +  promoter       AmpR promoter: bla
   3608..4468    +  CDS            AmpR: β-lactamase; bla; confers resistance to ampicillin, carbenicillin, and related antibiotics
   4639..5227    +  rep_origin     ori: high-copy-number ColE1/pMB1/pBR322/pUC origin of replication
