[The description below was written by a language model from this plasmid's Addgene catalogue record and pLannotate feature annotations shown in this document.]
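Description:
pAAV-hSynI-EGFP-WPRE-hGH poly(A) (Alex_02) is a 5,288 bp adeno-associated virus transfer plasmid for mammalian expression, built to deliver an EGFP reporter to neurons. It was derived from an optogenetic AAV backbone, pAAV-hSynI-hChR2(H134R)-mCherry-WPRE-hGH poly(A), by removing the channelrhodopsin–mCherry fusion and cloning a 720 bp EGFP coding sequence in its place between SalI and HindIII sites, both of which remain intact. In bacteria the plasmid replicates from a high-copy ColE1/pUC-type origin and is selected with ampicillin through a β-lactamase gene driven by its own promoter. The backbone also carries an M13 phage origin and short remnants of pBR322 bom and rop sequences. The recorded host is a recombination-deficient strain, a common choice for keeping the repeat-rich ITRs stable.

The expression cassette lies between two AAV2 inverted terminal repeats, which are the only cis elements needed for replication and packaging of the intervening DNA into AAV particles when rep, cap and helper functions are supplied in trans. Within the ITRs, the human synapsin I promoter drives neuron-restricted transcription of mammalian codon-optimized EGFP. A short polylinker fragment separates the promoter from the coding sequence. Downstream, the woodchuck hepatitis virus posttranscriptional regulatory element enhances transcript stability and expression, and the human growth hormone polyadenylation signal terminates the message.

The construct is intended for AAV-mediated fluorescent labelling of human and mouse neurons. The depositor reports that expression was confirmed in vitro in mouse primary neurons and in human iPSC-derived neurons after infection with AAV. It can also serve as a fluorophore-only control alongside opsin vectors built on the same parent backbone.
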