Addgene plasmid #71651: pAAV-hSynI-EGFP-WPRE-hGH poly(A) (Alex_02)
Purpose: AAV expression of EGFP in human and mouse neurons
Depositing lab: Mirjana Maletić-Savatić. Depositing organization: Baylor College of Medicine.
Backbone
  Vector backbone: paav-hSynI-hChR2(H134R)-mCherry-WPRE-hGH poly(A)
  Backbone manufacturer: Karl Deisseroth lab
  Backbone size w/o insert (bp): 6221
  Total vector size (bp): 5288
  Modifications to backbone: hChR2-mCherry portion was removed
  Vector type: Mammalian Expression, AAV
Growth in bacteria
  Bacterial resistance: Ampicillin, 100 μg/mL
  Growth temperature: 37°C
  Growth strain: NEB Stable
  Copy number: High Copy
Gene/Insert
  Gene/Insert name: EGFP
  Insert size (bp): 720
  Cloning method: Restriction Enzyme; 5′ cloning site SalI (not destroyed); 3′ cloning site HindIII (not destroyed)
  Sequencing primers: 5′ CATGGTGAGCAAGGGCG; 3′ CTTACTTGTACAGCTCGTCCA
Resource information
  A portion of this plasmid was derived from a plasmid made by: The backbone was found in lab's plasmid stock with information it was originally made by K. Diesseroth.
Terms and licenses: Academic/Nonprofit Terms; Industry Terms: Not Available to Industry
Depositor comments: Plasmid made by Aleksandar Bajic. Expression tested in vitro on mouse primary neurons and human IPSCs derived neurons after infection with AAV viruses.
How to cite: pAAV-hSynI-EGFP-WPRE-hGH poly(A) (Alex_02) was a gift from Mirjana Maletić-Savatić (Addgene plasmid # 71651 ; http://n2t.net/addgene:71651 ; RRID:Addgene_71651)
