>Addgene plasmid #71651 | pAAV-hSynI-EGFP-WPRE-hGH poly(A) (Alex_02) | addgene partial sequence | sequence record 137174 | hSyn1pro-F 5'-gcaagtgggttttaggacca-3'
GGGTGCCTACCTGACGACCGACCCCGACCCACTGGACAAGCACCCAACCCCCATTCCCCAAATTGCGCAT
CCCCTATCAGAGAGGGGGAGGGGAAACAGGATGCGGCGAGGCGCGTGCGCACTGCCAGCTTCAGCACCGC
GGACAGTGCCTTCGCCCCCGCCTGGCGGCGCGCGCCACCGCCGCCTCAGCACTGAAGGCGCGCTGACGTC
ACTCGCCGGTCCCCCGCAAACTCCCCTTCCCGGCCACCTTGGTCGCGTCCGCGCCGCCGCCGGCCCAGCC
GGACCGCACCACGCGAGGCGCGAGATAGGGGGGCACGGGCGCGACCATCTGCGCTGCGGCGCCGGCGACT
CAGCGCTGCCTCAGTCTGCGGTGGGCAGCGGAGGAGTCGTGTCGTGCCTGAGAGCGCAGTCGAGAAGGTA
CCGGATCCTCTAGAGTCGACGCCACCATGGTGAGCAAGGGCGAGGAGCTGTTCACCGGGGTGGTGCCCAT
CCTGGTCGAGCTGGACGGCGACGTAAACGGCCACAAGTTCAGCGTGTCCGGCGAGGGCGAGGGCGATGCC
ACCTACGGCAAGCTGACCCTGAAGTTCATCTGCACCACCGGCAAGCTGCCCGTGCCCTGGCCCACCCTCG
TGACCACCCTGACCTACGGCGTGCAGTGCTTCAGCCGCTACCCCGACCACATGAAGCAGCACGACTTCTT
CAAGTCCGCCATGCCCGAAGGCTACGTCCAGGAGCGCACCATCTTCTTCAAGGACGACGGCAACTACAAG
ACCCGCGCCGAGGTGAAGTTCGAGGGCGACACCCTGGTGAACCGCATCGAGCTGAAGGGCATCGACTTCA
AGGAGGACGGCAACATCCTGGGGCACAAGCTGGAGTACAACTACAACAGCCACAACGTCTATATCATGGC
CGACAAGCAGAAGAACGGCATCAAGGTGAACTTCAAGATCCGCCACAACATCGAGGACGGCAGCGTGCAG
CTCGCCGACCACTACCAGCAGAACACCCC
