>Addgene plasmid #71651 | pAAV-hSynI-EGFP-WPRE-hGH poly(A) (Alex_02) | addgene partial sequence | sequence record 137176 | hGH-PA-R 5'-CCAGCTTGGTTCCCAATAGA-3'
TCTTCCCAACTTGCCCCTTGCTCCATACCACCCCCCTCCACCCCATAATATTATAGAAGGACACCTAGTC
AGACAAAATGATGCAACTTAATTTTATTAGGACAAGGCTGGTGGGCACTGGAGTGGCAACTTCCAGGGCC
AGGAGAGGCACTGGGGAGGGGTCACAGGGATGCCACCCGTAGATCTCTCGAGCAGCGCTCGGTATCGATG
CGGGGAGGCGGCCCAAAGGGAGATCCGACTCGTCTGAGGGCGAAGGCGAAGACGCGGAAGAGGCCGCAGA
GCCGGCAGCAGGCCGCGGGAAGGAAGGTCCGCTGGATTGAGGGCCGAAGGGACGTAGCAGAAGGACGTCC
CGCGCAGAATCCAGGTGGCAACATAGGCGAGCAGCCAAGGAAAGGACGATGATTTCCCCGACAACACCAC
GGAATTGTCAGTGCCCAACAGCCGAGCCCCTGTCCAGCAGCGGGCAAGGCAGGCGGCGATGAGTTCCGCC
GTGGCAATAGGGAGGGGGAAAGCGAAAGTCCCGGAAAGGAGCTGACAGGTGGTGGCAATGCCCCAACCAG
TGGGGGTTGCGTCAGCAAACACAGTGCACACCACGCCACGTTGCCTGACAACGGGCCACAACTCCTCATA
AAGAGACAGCAACCAGGATTTATACAAGGAGGAGAAAATGAAAGCCATACGGGAAGCAATAGCATGATAC
AAAGGCATTAAAGCAGCGTATCCACATAGCGTAAAAGGAGCAACATAGTTAAGAATACCAGTCAATCTTT
CACAAATTTTGTAATCCAGAGGTTGATTATCGATAAGCTTGCTGCAGAATTCTTACTTGTACAGCTCGTC
CATGCCGAGAGTGATCCCGGCGGCGGTCACGAACTCCAGCAGGACCATGTGATCGCGCTTCTCGTTGGGG
TCTTTGCTCAGGGCGGACTGGGTGCTCAGGTAGTGGTTGTCGGGCAGCAGCACGGGGCCGTCGCCGATGG
GG
